Addgene plasmid #15388: LB1366 (Bcl-2 promoter with MHS1234)
Depositing lab: Linda Boxer. Publication: The immunoglobulin heavy-chain gene 3' enhancers deregulate bcl-2 promoter usage in t(14;18) lymphoma cells. Duan H, Heckman CA, Boxer LM. Oncogene. 2007 Apr 19. 26(18):2635-41. 10.1038/sj.onc.1210061 PubMed 17043638.
Backbone
  Vector backbone: pREP4
  Backbone manufacturer: Invitrogen
  Backbone size w/o insert (bp): 10183
  Vector type: Mammalian Expression, Bacterial Expression, Luciferase
  Selectable markers: Hygromycin
Growth in bacteria
  Bacterial resistance: Ampicillin, 100 μg/mL
  Growth temperature: 37°C
  Growth strain: DH5alpha
  Copy number: Unknown
Gene/Insert
  Gene/Insert name: B-cell lymphoma/leukemia-2 (alt name: Bcl-2)
  Species: H. sapiens (human)
  Insert size (bp): 4125
  Mutation: Bcl-2 full promoter with IgH full enhancer MHS1234
  Entrez Gene: BCL2 (a.k.a. Bcl-2, PPP1R50)
  Tag / fusion protein: Luciferase (C terminal on backbone)
  Cloning method: Restriction Enzyme; 5′ cloning site See map (not destroyed); 3′ cloning site See map (not destroyed)
  Sequencing primers: 5′ pREP_fwd
Terms and licenses: Academic/Nonprofit Terms; Industry Terms: Not Available to Industry
How to cite: LB1366 (Bcl-2 promoter with MHS1234) was a gift from Linda Boxer (Addgene plasmid # 15388 ; http://n2t.net/addgene:15388 ; RRID:Addgene_15388)
