[The description below was written by a language model from this plasmid's Addgene catalogue record.]
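Description:
LB1366 (Bcl-2 promoter with MHS1234) is a luciferase reporter plasmid built on the pREP4 backbone, a roughly 10.2 kb commercial mammalian episomal vector. It is propagated in E. coli under ampicillin selection and carries a hygromycin marker for selection in mammalian cells. pREP4-type vectors are generally designed to persist as extrachromosomal episomes in primate cells through Epstein-Barr virus oriP/EBNA-1 elements. No feature table is provided here, so the presence and arrangement of those elements in this particular derivative cannot be confirmed from the record.

The payload is an approximately 4.1 kb insert of human sequence described as the full BCL2 promoter combined with the full immunoglobulin heavy-chain (IgH) 3′ enhancer region, designated MHS1234. That name presumably refers to the four hypersensitive sites that make up the enhancer. Luciferase is listed as a C-terminal fusion on the backbone. In practice the reporter lies downstream of the promoter fragment, so luciferase activity reads out transcription driven by the BCL2 regulatory sequence rather than expression of Bcl-2 protein. The relative position and orientation of the enhancer and promoter, and the cloning sites used, are not stated beyond a reference to the plasmid map.

The associated study concerns how the IgH 3′ enhancers deregulate bcl-2 promoter usage in t(14;18) lymphoma cells, where the translocation juxtaposes BCL2 with the IgH locus. The construct is therefore suited to testing how these enhancers affect BCL2 promoter activity. An episomal, hygromycin-selectable backbone allows this to be done in stably maintained transfected cells, not only in transient assays.
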