>Addgene plasmid #15388 | LB1366 (Bcl-2 promoter with MHS1234) | addgene partial sequence | sequence record 21839 | LucNRev 5'-CCTTATGCAGTTGCTCTCC-3'
GATGGCGCCGGGCCTTTCTTTATGTTTTTGGCGTCTTCATTTTACCAACAGTACCGGAATGCCAAGCTTG
AGGAAAAGTAACGGGGGCCAACGGCACCTCTCGCCCCAGCTCCCACCCCACGGCCCCCAGAGAAAGAAGA
GGAGTTATAATCCAGCTATTTTATTGGATGTGCTTTGCATTCTTGGACGAGGGGGTGTCTTCAATCACGC
GGAACACTTGATTCTGGTGTTTCCCCCTTGGCATGAGATGCAGGAAATTTTTATTCCAATTCCTTTCGGA
TCTTTATTTCATGAGGCACGTTATTATTGGTAAGTATTGTTAATATCAGTCTACTTCCTCTGTGATGCTG
AAAGGTTAAAGAAAAAACAAACTAATAAGTAAAAAATCAGGTGCGTTTCCCTGTACACACTGAGTGAAAG
CAGGGCATACACACTACAAGTAACACGGCTAAAAAGAATGTATTAAGCTGCCTGGAATTAAATTTACTCG
ATGCACTTTAAGTAAAAATCTCAAGGTTTCATTGAAAGTACA
